>Addgene plasmid #117529 | pEPOR0SP0019 | addgene full sequence | sequence record 228009 | Addgene NGS Result
TGAGACCACGAAGTGGCTCTTCAGTGGACGAAAGGGCCTCGTGATACGCCTATTTTTATAGGTTAATGTC
ATGATAATAATGGTTTCTTAGACGTCAGGTGGCACTTTTCGGGGAAATGTGCGCGGAACCCCTATTTGTT
TATTTTTCTAAATACATTCAAATATGTATCCGCTCATGAGACAATAACCCTGATAAATGCTTCAATAATA
TTGAAAAAGGAAGAGTATGCGCTCACGCAACTGGTCCAGAACCTTGACCGAACGCAGCGGTGGTAACGGC
GCAGTGGCGGTTTTCATGGCTTGTTATGACTGTTTTTTTTTGGGGTACAGTCTATGCCTCGGGCATCCAA
GCAGCAAGCGCGTTACGCCGTGGGTCGATGTTTGATGTTATGGAGCAGCAACGATGTTACGCAGCAGGGC
AGTCGCCCTAAAACAAAGTTAAACATCATGAGGGAAGCGGTGATCGCCGAAGTATCGACTCAACTATCAG
AGGTAGTTGGCGTCATCGAGCGCCATCTCGAACCGACGTTGCTGGCCGTACATTTGTACGGCTCCGCAGT
GGATGGCGGCCTGAAGCCACACAGCGATATTGATTTGCTGGTTACGGTGACCGTAAGGCTTGATGAAACA
ACGCGGCGAGCTTTGATCAACGACCTTTTGGAAACTTCGGCTTCCCCTGGAGAGAGCGAGATTCTCCGCG
CTGTAGAAGTCACCATTGTTGTGCACGACGACATCATTCCGTGGCGTTATCCAGCTAAGCGCGAACTGCA
ATTTGGAGAATGGCAGCGCAATGACATTCTTGCAGGTATCTTCGAGCCAGCCACGATCGACATTGATCTG
GCTATCTTGCTGACAAAAGCAAGAGAACATAGCGTTGCCTTGGTAGGTCCAGCGGCGGAGGAACTCTTTG
ATCCGGTTCCTGAACAGGATCTATTTGAGGCGCTAAATGAAACCTTAACGCTATGGAACTCGCCGCCCGA
CTGGGCTGGCGATGAGCGAAATGTAGTGCTTACGTTGTCCCGCATTTGGTACAGCGCAGTAACCGGCAAA
ATCGCGCCGAAGGATGTCGCTGCCGACTGGGCAATGGAGCGCCTGCCGGCCCAGTATCAGCCCGTCATAC
TTGAAGCTAGACAGGCTTATCTTGGACAAGAAGAAGATCGCTTGGCCTCGCGCGCAGATCAGTTGGAAGA
ATTTGTCCATTACGTAAAAGGCGAGATCACCAAGGTAGTCGGCAAATAACTGTCAGACCAAGTTTACTCA
TATATACTTTAGATTGATTTAAAACTTCATTTTTAATTTAAAAGGATCTAGGTGAAGATCCTTTTTGATA
ATCTCATGACCAAAATCCCTTAACGTGAGTTTTCGTTCCACTGAGCGTCAGACCCCGTAGAAAAGATCAA
AGGATCTTCTTGAGATCCTTTTTTTCTGCGCGTAATCTGCTGCTTGCAAACAAAAAAACCACCGCTACCA
GCGGTGGTTTGTTTGCCGGATCAAGAGCTACCAACTCTTTTTCCGAAGGTAACTGGCTTCAGCAGAGCGC
AGATACCAAATACTGTTCTTCTAGTGTAGCCGTAGTTAGGCCACCACTTCAAGAACTCTGTAGCACCGCC
TACATACCTCGCTCTGCTAATCCTGTTACCAGTGGCTGCTGCCAGTGGCGATAAGTCGTGTCTTACCGGG
TTGGACTCAAGACGATAGTTACCGGATAAGGCGCAGCGGTCGGGCTGAACGGGGGGTTCGTGCACACAGC
CCAGCTTGGAGCGAACGACCTACACCGAACTGAGATACCTACAGCGTGAGCTATGAGAAAGCGCCACGCT
TCCCGAAGGGAGAAAGGCGGACAGGTATCCGGTAAGCGGCAGGGTCGGAACAGGAGAGCGCACGAGGGAG
CTTCCAGGGGGAAACGCCTGGTATCTTTATAGTCCTGTCGGGTTTCGCCACCTCTGACTTGAGCGTCGAT
TTTTGTGATGCTCGTCAGGGGGGCGGAGCCTATGGAAAAACGCCAGCAACGCGGCCTTTTTACGGTTCCT
GGCCTTTTGCTGGCCTTTTGCTCACATGTTCTTTCCTGCGTTATCCCCTGATTCTGTGGATAACCGTATT
ACCGCCTTTGAGTGAGCTGATACCGCTCGCCGCAGCCGAACGACCGAGCGCAGCGAGTCAGTGAGCGAGG
AAGCGGAAGAGCGCCCAATACGCAAACCGCCTCTCCCCGCGCGTTGGCCGATTCATTAATCACTCTGTGG
TCTCAAATGGACAAGAAGTACTCCATTGGGCTCGATATCGGCACAAACAGCGTCGGCTGGGCCGTCATTA
CGGACGAGTACAAGGTGCCGAGCAAAAAATTCAAAGTTCTGGGCAATACCGATCGCCACAGCATAAAGAA
GAACCTCATTGGCGCCCTCCTGTTCGACTCCGGGGAGACGGCCGAAGCCACGCGGCTCAAAAGAACAGCA
CGGCGCAGATATACCCGCAGAAAGAATCGGATCTGCTACCTGCAGGAGATCTTTAGTAATGAGATGGCTA
AGGTGGATGACTCTTTCTTCCATAGGCTGGAGGAGTCCTTTTTGGTGGAGGAGGATAAAAAGCACGAGCG
CCACCCAATCTTTGGCAATATCGTGGACGAGGTGGCGTACCATGAAAAGTACCCAACCATATATCATCTG
AGGAAGAAGCTTGTAGACAGTACTGATAAGGCTGACTTGCGGTTGATCTATCTCGCGCTGGCGCATATGA
TCAAATTTCGGGGACACTTCCTCATCGAGGGGGACCTGAACCCAGACAACAGCGATGTCGACAAACTCTT
TATCCAACTGGTTCAGACTTACAATCAGCTTTTCGAAGAGAACCCGATCAACGCATCCGGAGTTGACGCC
AAAGCAATCCTGAGCGCTAGGCTGTCCAAATCCCGGCGGCTCGAAAACCTCATCGCACAGCTCCCTGGGG
AGAAGAAGAACGGCCTGTTTGGTAATCTTATCGCCCTGTCACTCGGGCTGACCCCCAACTTTAAATCTAA
CTTCGACCTGGCCGAAGATGCCAAGCTTCAACTGAGCAAAGACACCTACGATGATGATCTCGACAATCTG
CTGGCCCAGATCGGCGACCAGTACGCAGACCTTTTTTTGGCGGCAAAGAACCTGTCAGACGCCATTCTGC
TGAGTGATATTCTGCGAGTGAACACGGAGATCACCAAAGCTCCGCTGAGCGCTAGTATGATCAAGCGCTA
TGATGAGCACCACCAAGACTTGACTTTGCTGAAGGCCCTTGTCAGACAGCAACTGCCTGAGAAGTACAAG
GAAATTTTCTTCGATCAGTCTAAAAATGGCTACGCCGGATACATTGACGGCGGAGCAAGCCAGGAGGAAT
TTTACAAATTTATTAAGCCCATCTTGGAAAAAATGGACGGCACCGAGGAGCTGCTGGTAAAGCTTAACAG
AGAAGATCTGTTGCGCAAACAGCGCACTTTCGACAATGGAAGCATCCCCCACCAGATTCACCTGGGCGAA
CTGCACGCTATCCTCAGGCGGCAAGAGGATTTCTACCCCTTTTTGAAAGATAACAGGGAAAAGATTGAGA
AAATCCTCACATTTCGGATACCCTACTATGTAGGCCCCCTCGCCCGGGGAAATTCCAGATTCGCGTGGAT
GACTCGCAAATCAGAAGAGACTATCACTCCCTGGAACTTCGAGGAAGTCGTGGATAAGGGGGCCTCTGCC
CAGTCCTTCATCGAAAGGATGACTAACTTTGATAAAAATCTGCCTAACGAAAAGGTGCTTCCTAAACACT
CTCTGCTGTACGAGTACTTCACAGTTTATAACGAGCTCACCAAGGTCAAATACGTCACAGAAGGGATGAG
AAAGCCAGCATTCCTGTCTGGAGAGCAGAAGAAAGCTATCGTGGACCTCCTCTTCAAGACGAACCGGAAA
GTTACCGTGAAACAGCTCAAAGAAGATTATTTCAAAAAGATTGAATGTTTCGACTCTGTTGAAATCAGCG
GAGTGGAGGATCGCTTCAACGCATCCCTGGGAACGTATCACGATCTCCTGAAAATCATTAAAGACAAGGA
CTTCCTGGACAATGAGGAGAACGAGGACATTCTTGAGGACATTGTCCTCACCCTTACGTTGTTTGAAGAT
AGGGAGATGATTGAAGAACGCTTGAAAACTTACGCTCATCTCTTCGACGACAAAGTCATGAAACAGCTCA
AGAGGCGCCGATATACAGGATGGGGGCGGCTGTCAAGAAAACTGATCAATGGGATCCGAGACAAGCAGAG
TGGAAAGACAATCCTGGATTTTCTTAAGTCCGATGGATTTGCCAACCGGAACTTCATGCAGTTGATCCAT
GATGACTCTCTCACCTTTAAGGAGGACATCCAGAAAGCACAAGTTTCTGGCCAGGGGGACAGTCTCCACG
AGCACATCGCTAATCTTGCAGGTAGCCCAGCTATCAAAAAGGGAATACTGCAGACCGTTAAGGTCGTGGA
TGAACTCGTCAAAGTAATGGGAAGGCATAAGCCCGAGAATATCGTTATCGAGATGGCCCGAGAGAACCAA
ACTACCCAGAAGGGACAGAAGAACAGTAGGGAAAGGATGAAGAGGATTGAAGAGGGTATAAAAGAACTGG
GGTCCCAAATCCTTAAGGAACACCCAGTTGAAAACACCCAGCTTCAGAATGAGAAGCTCTACCTGTACTA
CCTGCAGAACGGCAGGGACATGTACGTGGATCAGGAACTGGACATCAATCGGCTCTCCGACTACGACGTG
GATCATATCGTGCCCCAGTCTTTTCTCGCAGATGATTCTATTGATAATAAAGTGTTGACAAGATCCGATA
AAAATAGAGGGAAGAGTGATAACGTCCCCTCAGAAGAAGTTGTCAAGAAAATGAAAAATTATTGGCGGCA
GCTGCTGAACGCCAAACTGATCACACAACGGAAGTTCGATAATCTGACTAAGGCTGAACGAGGTGGCCTG
TCTGAGTTGGATAAAGCCGGCTTCATCAAAAGGCAGCTTGTTGAGACACGCCAGATCACCAAGCACGTGG
CCCAAATTCTCGATTCACGCATGAACACCAAGTACGATGAAAATGACAAACTGATTCGAGAGGTGAAAGT
TATTACTCTGAAGTCTAAGCTGGTTTCAGATTTCAGAAAGGACTTTCAGTTTTATAAGGTGAGAGAGATC
AACAATTACCACCATGCGCATGATGCCTACCTGAATGCAGTGGTAGGCACTGCACTTATCAAAAAATATC
CCGCGCTTGAATCTGAATTTGTTTACGGAGACTATAAAGTGTACGATGTTAGGAAAATGATCGCAAAGTC
TGAGCAGGAAATAGGCAAGGCCACCGCTAAGTACTTCTTTTACAGCAATATTATGAATTTTTTCAAGACC
GAGATTACACTGGCCAATGGAGAGATTCGGAAGGCACCACTTATCGAAACAAACGGAGAAACAGGAGAAA
TCGTGTGGGACAAGGGTAGGGATTTCGCGACAGTCCGGAAGGTCCTGTCCATGCCGCAGGTGAACATCGT
TAAAAAGACCGAAGTACAGACCGGAGGCTTCTCCAAGGAAAGTATCCTCCCGAAAAGGAACAGCGACAAG
CTGATCGCACGCAAAAAAGATTGGGACCCCAAGAAATACGGCGGATTCGATTCTCCTACAGTCGCTTACA
GTGTACTGGTTGTGGCCAAAGTGGAGAAAGGGAAGTCTAAAAAACTCAAAAGCGTCAAGGAACTGCTGGG
CATCACAATCATGGAGCGATCAAGCTTCGAAAAAAACCCCATCGACTTTCTCGAGGCGAAAGGATATAAA
GAGGTCAAAAAAGACCTCATCATTAAGCTTCCCAAGTACTCTCTCTTTGAGCTTGAAAACGGCCGGAAAC
GAATGCTCGCTAGTGCGGGCGAGCTGCAGAAAGGTAACGAGCTGGCACTGCCCTCTAAATACGTTAATTT
CTTGTATCTGGCCAGCCACTATGAAAAGCTCAAAGGATCTCCCGAAGATAATGAGCAGAAGCAGCTGTTC
GTGGAACAACACAAACACTACCTTGATGAGATCATCGAGCAAATAAGCGAATTCTCCAAAAGAGTGATCC
TCGCCGACGCTAACCTCGATAAGGTGCTTTCTGCTTACAATAAGCACAGGGATAAGCCCATCAGGGAGCA
GGCAGAAAACATTATCCACTTGTTTACTCTGACCAACTTGGGCGCGCCTGCAGCCTTCAAGTACTTCGAC
ACCACCATAGACAGAAAGCGGTACACCTCTACAAAGGAGGTCCTGGACGCCACACTGATTCATCAGTCAA
TTACGGGGCTCTATGAAACAAGAATCGACCTCTCTCAGCTCGGTGGAGACAGCAGGGCTGACCCCAAGAA
GAAGAGGAAGGTGGGTTCG
Features (pLannotate 1.2.2; 7 found; start..end, strand, type, name):
    122..226     +  promoter       AmpR promoter: bla
    217..297     -  CDS            int (fragment): INT2_ECOLX - Protein inferred from homology: Swiss-Prot protein existence level 3. Putative integrase believed to be involved in the insertion of antibiotic resistance genes into plasmids and transposons. From Escherichia coli.
    385..441     +  CDS            GmR (fragment): gentamycin acetyltransferase; aacC1; confers resistance to gentamycin
    448..1236    +  CDS            aadA: S3AD_ECOLX - Experimental evidence at protein level: Swiss-Prot protein existence level 1. Mediates bacterial resistance to the antibiotics streptomycin and spectinomycin. From Escherichia coli.
   1410..1998    +  rep_origin     ori: high-copy-number ColE1/pMB1/pBR322/pUC origin of replication
   2181..2230    +  CDS            lacI (fragment): lac repressor; lacI; The lac repressor binds to the lac operator to inhibit transcription in E. coli. This inhibition can be relieved by adding lactose or isopropyl-β-D-thiogalactopyranoside (IPTG).
   2247..6350    +  CDS            Cas9: Cas9 (Csn1) endonuclease from the Streptococcus pyogenes Type II CRISPR/Cas system generates RNA-guided double strand breaks in DNA
