[The description below was written by a language model from this plasmid's Addgene catalogue record and pLannotate feature annotations shown in this document.]
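Description:
pEPOR0SP0019 is a Level 0 Golden Gate part plasmid of about 6.4 kb, built in the pAGM1287 acceptor backbone and holding a promoterless coding sequence for use in modular assembly. It is propagated in E. coli from a high-copy ColE1/pUC-type origin and selected with spectinomycin through the aadA adenylyltransferase gene, which the annotation places downstream of a bla-type promoter. Short fragments annotated as an integrase, a gentamicin acetyltransferase and lacI flank these elements. They are too short to be functional and appear to be remnants of the backbone's construction.

The payload is the Streptococcus pyogenes Cas9 open reading frame, about 4.1 kb, in its "enhanced specificity" eCas9 1.1 form. It carries the substitutions K848A, K1003A and R1060A, which are generally understood to weaken contacts with the non-target DNA strand and so reduce cleavage at mismatched off-target sites. The part is supplied without a stop codon, so a C-terminal module such as a tag or localisation signal can be fused in frame when the transcription unit is assembled. The record does not specify any such fusion. The insert was cloned with BpiI, destroying those sites.

No promoter or terminator for expression in the target organism is annotated, as expected for a CDS part; these come from other parts in later assembly steps. The depositor notes compatibility with the MoClo and Loop assembly systems. The associated work compared the efficiency and specificity of Cas nucleases in plants, so the part is intended for building plant genome-editing constructs.
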