Addgene plasmid #117529: pEPOR0SP0019
Purpose: Level0 Golden Gate part: CDS, Sp-eCas9 1.1 (no stop codon)
Depositing lab: Nicola Patron. Depositing organization: Earlham Institute. Publication: Comparison of efficiency and specificity of CRISPR-associated (Cas) nucleases in plants: An expanded toolkit for precision genome engineering. Raitskin O, Schudoma C, West A, Patron NJ. PLoS One. 2019 Feb 27;14(2):e0211598. doi: 10.1371/journal.pone.0211598. eCollection 2019. PubMed 30811422.
Backbone
  Vector backbone: pAGM1287
  Vector type: CRISPR
Growth in bacteria
  Bacterial resistance: Spectinomycin, 50 μg/mL
  Growth temperature: 37°C
  Growth strain: DH5alpha
  Copy number: High Copy
Gene/Insert
  Gene/Insert name: Sp-eCas9 1.1 (no stop codon)
  Species: Streptococcus pyogenes
  Mutation: K848A, K1003A, R1060A
  Cloning method: Restriction Enzyme; 5′ cloning site BpiI (destroyed during cloning); 3′ cloning site BpiI (destroyed during cloning)
Terms and licenses: Academic/Nonprofit Terms; Industry Terms: Not Available to Industry
Depositor comments: Compatible with MoClo, Loop Please visit https://www.biorxiv.org/content/early/2018/09/20/422766 for BioRxiv preprint
How to cite: pEPOR0SP0019 was a gift from Nicola Patron (Addgene plasmid # 117529 ; http://n2t.net/addgene:117529 ; RRID:Addgene_117529)
